>Addgene plasmid #207535 | Halo-TCAB1 HRD | addgene full sequence | sequence record 430972 | Addgene NGS Result
G
[124 nt withheld, positions 2-125]
C
[91 nt withheld, positions 127-217]
A
[49 nt withheld, positions 219-267]
CCTTTGACGTTGGAGTCCACGTTCTT
[37 nt withheld, positions 294-330]
ACCCTATCTCGGTCTATTCTTTTGATTTATAAGGGATTTTGCCGATTTCGGCCTATTGGTTAAAAAATGA
GCTGATTTAACAAAAATTTAACGCGAATTTTAACAAAATATTAACGCTTACAATTTAGGTGGCACTTTTC
GGGGAAATGTGCGCGGAACCCCTATTTGTTTATTTTTCTAAATACATTCAAATATGTATCCGCTCATGAG
ACAATAACCCTGATAAATGCTTCAATAATATTGAAAAAGGAAGAGTATGAGTATTCAACATTTCCGTGTC
GCCCTTATTCCCTTTTTTGCGGCATTTTGCCTTCCTGTTTTTGCTCACCCAGAAACGCTGGTGAAAGTAA
AAGATGCTGAAGATCAGTTGGGTGCACGAGTGGGTTACATCGAACTGGATCTCAACAGCGGTAAGATCCT
TGAGAGTTTTCGCCCCGAAGAACGTTTTCCAATGATGAGCACTTTTAAAGTTCTGCTATGTGGCGCGGTA
TTATCCCGTATTGACGCCGGGCAAGAGCAACTCGGTCGCCGCATACACTATTCTCAGAATGACTTGGTTG
AGTACTCACCAGTCACAGAAAAGCATCTTACGGATGGCATGACAGTAAGAGAATTATGCAGTGCTGCCAT
AACCATGAGTGATAACACTGCGGCCAACTTACTTCTGACAACGATCGGAGGACCGAAGGAGCTAACCGCT
TTTTTGCACAACATGGGGGATCATGTAACTCGCCTTGATCGTTGGGAACCGGAGCTGAATGAAGCCATAC
CAAACGACGAGCGTGACACCACGATGCCTGTAGCAATGGCAACAACGTTGCGCAAACTATTAACTGGCGA
ACTACTTACTCTAGCTTCCCGGCAACAATTAATAGACTGGATGGAGGCGGATAAAGTTGCAGGACCACTT
CTGCGCTCGGCCCTTCCGGCTGGCTGGTTTATTGCTGATAAATCTGGAGCCGGTGAGCGTGGGTCTCGCG
GTATCATTGCAGCACTGGGGCCAGATGGTAAGCCCTCCCGTATCGTAGTTATCTACACGACGGGGAGTCA
GGCAACTATGGATGAACGAAATAGACAGATCGCTGAGATAGGTGCCTCACTGATTAAGCATTGGTAACTG
TCAGACCAAGTTTACTCATATATACTTTAGATTGATTTAAAACTTCATTTTTAATTTAAAAGGATCTAGG
TGAAGATCCTTTTTGATAATCTCATGACCAAAATCCCTTAACGTGAGTTTTCGTTCCACTGAGCGTCAGA
CCCCGTAGAAAAGATCAAAGGATCTTCTTGAGATCCTTTTTTTCTGCGCGTAATCTGCTGCTTGCAAACA
AAAAAACCACCGCTACCAGCGGTGGTTTGTTTGCCGGATCAAGAGCTACCAACTCTTTTTCCGAAGGTAA
CTGGCTTCAGCAGAGCGCAGATACCAAATACTGTTCTTCTAGTGTAGCCGTAGTTAGGCCACCACTTCAA
GAACTCTGTAGCACCGCCTACATACCTCGCTCTGCTAATCCTGTTACCAGTGGCTGCTGCCAGTGGCGAT
AAGTCGTGTCTTACCGGGTTGGACTCAAGACGATAGTTACCGGATAAGGCGCAGCGGTCGGGCTGAACGG
GGGGTTCGTGCACACAGCCCAGCTTGGAGCGAACGACCTACACCGAACTGAGATACCTACAGCGTGAGCT
ATGAGAAAGCGCCACGCTTCCCGAAGGGAGAAAGGCGGACAGGTATCCGGTAAGCGGCAGGGTCGGAACA
GGAGAGCGCACGAGGGAGCTTCCAGGGGGAAACGCCTGGTATCTTTATAGTCCTGTCGGGTTTCGCCACC
TCTGACTTGAGCGTCGATTTTTGTGATGCTCGTCAGGGGGGCGGAGCCTATGGAAAAACGCCAGCAACGC
GGCCTTTTTACGGTTCCTGGCCTTTTGCTGGCCTTTTGCTCACATGTTCTTTCCTGCGTTATCCCCTGAT
TCTGTGGATAACCGTATTACCGCCTTTGAGTGAGCTGATACCGCTCGCCGCAGCCGAACGACCGAGCGCA
GCGAGTCAGTGAGCGAGGAAGCGGAAGAGCGCCTGATGCGGTATTTTCTCCTTACGCATCTGTGCGGTAT
TTCACACCGCATAGACCAGCCGCGTAACCTGGCAAAATCGGTTACGGTTGAGTAATAAATGGATGCCCTG
CGTAAGCGGGTGTGGGCGGACAATAAAGTCTTAAACTGAACAAAATAGATCTAAACTATGACAATAAAGT
CTTAAACTAGACAGAATAGTTGTAAACTGAAATCAGTCCAGTTATGCTGTGAAAAAGCATACTGGACTTT
TGTTATGGCTAAAGCAAACTCTTCATTTTCTGAAGTGCAAATTGCCCGTCGTATTAAAGAGGGGCGTGGC
CAAGGGCATGGTAAAGACTATATTCGCGGCGTTGTGACAATTTACCGAACAACTCCGCGGCCGGGAAGCC
GATCTCGGCTTGAACGAATTGTTAGGTGGCGGTACTTGGGTCGATATCAAAGTGCATCACTTCTTCCCGT
ATGCCCAACTTTGTATAGAGAGCCACTGCGGGATCGTCACCGTAATCTGCTTGCACGTAGATCACATAAG
CACCAAGCGCGTTGGCCTCATGCTTGAGGAGATTGATGAGCGCGGTGGCAATGCCCTGCCTCCGGTGCTC
GCCGGAGACTGCGAGATCATAGATATAGATCTCACTACGCGGCTGCTCAAACTTGGGCAGAACGTAAGCC
GCGAGAGCGCCAACAACCGCTTCTTGGTCGAAGGCAGCAAGCGCGATGAATGTCTTACTACGGAGCAAGT
TCCCGAGGTAATCGGAGTCCGGCTGATGTTGGGAGTAGGTGGCTACGTCTCCGAACTCACGACCGAAAAG
ATCAAGAGCAGCCCGCATGGATTTGACTTGGTCAGGGCCGAGCCTACATGTGCGAATGATGCCCATACTT
GAGCCACCTAACTTTGTTTTAGGGCGACTGCCCTGCTGCGTAACATCGTTGCTGCTGCGTAACATCGTTG
CTGCTCCATAACATCAAACATCGACCCACGGCGTAACGCGCTTGCTGCTTGGATGCCCGAGGCATAGACT
GTACAAAAAAACAGTCATAACAAGCCATGAAAACCGCCACTGCGCCGTTACCACCGCTGCGTTCGGTCAA
GGTTCTGGACCAGTTGCGTGAGCGCATACGCTACTTGCATTACAGTTTACGAACCGAACAGGCTTATGTC
AACTGGGTTCGTGCCTTCATCCGTTTCCACGGTGTGCGTCACCCGGCAACCTTGGGCAGCAGCGAAGTCG
AGGCATTTCTGTCCTGGCTGGCGAACGAGCGCAAGGTTTCGGTCTCCACGCATCGTCAGGCATTGGCGGC
CTTGCTGTTCTTCTACGGCAAGGTGCTGTGCACGGATCTGCCCTTGCTTCAGGAGATCGGTAGACCTCGG
CCGTCGCGGCGCTTGCCGGTGGTGCTGACCCCGGATGAAGTGGTTCGCATCCTCGGTTTTCTGGAAGGCG
AGCATCGTTTGTTCGCCCAGGACTCTAGCTATAGTTCTAGTGGTTGGCTACGTACCCGTAGTGGCTATGG
CAGGGCTTGCCGCCCCGACGTTGGCTGCGAGCCCTGGGCCTTCACCCGAACTTGGGGGTTGGGGTGGGGA
AAAGGAAGAAACGCGGGCGTATTGGTCCCAATGGGGTCTCGGTGGGGTATCGACAGAGTGCCAGCCCTGG
GACCGAACCCCGCGTTTATGAACAAACGACCCAACACCCGTGCGTTTTATTCTGTCTTTTTATTGCCGTC
ATAGCGCGGGTTCCTTCCGGTATTGTCTCCTTCCGTGTTTCAGTTAGCCTCCCCCATCTCCCGGTACCGC
ATGCTATGCATCAGCTGCTAGCACCATGGCTCGAGATCCCGGGTGATCAAGTCTTCGTCGAGTGATTGTA
AATAAAATGTAATTTACAGTATAGTATTTTAATTAATATACAAATGATTTGATAATAATTCTTATTTAAC
TATAATATATTGTGTTGGGTTGAATTAAAGGTCCGTATACTCCGGAATATTAATAGATCATGGAGATAAT
TAAAATGATAACCATCTCGCAAATAAATAAGTATTTTACTGTTTTCGTAACAGTTTTGTAATAAAAAAAC
CTATAAATATTCCGGATTATTCATACCGTCCCACCATCGGGCGCGGATCCCGGTCCGAAGCGCGCGGAAT
TCAAAGGCCTACGTCGACGAGCTCACTAGTCGCGGCCGCTTTCGAATCTAGAGCCTGCAGTCTCGACAAG
CTTGTCGAGAAGTACTAGAGGATCATAATCAGCCATACCACATTTGTAGAGGTTTTACTTGCTTTAAAAA
ACCTCCCACACCTCCCCCTGAACCTGAAACATAAAATGAATGCAATTGTTGTTGTTCTCCTTCACAACCC
TTATCACTCTGATAAGATTTATTTGTTCATTGCTTTCAGTACATGGAAACGTAAGCCTTATGAGGATATA
GAATTTTTCTACTATCTTATTCATTGTTGTATTCCTGAGTGCCTATATCAGTGCTGGGTAGCAAGTAAGA
GCTCGATAATAAATATTTTTTGAATGAGGGAGACAGGTCTGAAGCCTGGAGAATGAGATGCAGAAGAGGT
GCAAGACCTGCTGCGCCCTCTGCAGGCGGCGGGGGGGCGGTGCAGGTGCTTTAAGAATTACCGCGGGACT
CGGTAGGGGGAGCGTAGGCGCTTCTCGCCAAGATAGAAGCGTTCAGACTACAACTCCCAGCAGCCACGAG
GAGCCCTAGGGCTTGATGGGAACGGGAAACCTTCTAACCTTTCACGTCCCGGCTCCGCGGGTTCCGTGGG
TCGCCCGCGAAATCTGATCCGGGATGCGGCGGCCCAATCGGAAGGTGGACCGAAATCCCGCGACAGCAAG
AGGCCCGTAGCGACCCGCGGTGCTAAGGAACACAGTGCTTTCAAAAGAATTGGCGTCCGCTGTTCGCCTC
TCCTCCCGGGAGTCTTCTGCCTACTCCCAGAAGAGGAGGGAAGCACAGGTGGGTTTCTTTAGCTCTGCGT
CGGATCCCTGAGAACTTCGAAGCCATCCTGGCTGAGGCTAATCTCCGCTGTGCTTCCTCTGCAGTATGGA
CTACAAAGACCATGACGGTGATTATAAAGATCATGATATCGATTACAAGGATGACGATGACAAGATAACT
TCGTATAATGTATGCTATACGAAGTTATAAGCTTCACACAAAAAACCAACACACAGATGTAATGAAAATA
AAGATATTTTATTTCAGGCACCGGGCTTGCGGGTCATGCACCAGGTGCGCGGTCCTTCGGGCACCTCGAC
GTCGGCGGTGACGGTGAAGCCGAGCCGCTCGTAGAAGGGGAGGTTGCGGGGCGCGGAGGTCTCCAGGAAG
GCGGGCACCCCGGCGCGCTCGGCCGCCTCCACTCCGGGGAGCACGACGGCGCTGCCCAGACCCTTGCCCT
GGTGGTCGGGCGAGACGCCGACGGTGGCCAGGAACCACGCGGGCTCCTTGGGCCGGTGCGGCGCCAGGAG
GCCTTCCATCTGTTGCTGCGCGGCCAGCCGGGAACCGCTCAACTCGGCCATGCGCGGGCCGATCTCGGCG
AACACCGCCCCCGCTTCGACGCTCTCCGGCGTGGTCCAGACCGCCACCGCGGCGCCGTCGTCCGCGACCC
ACACCTTGCCGATGTCGAGCCCGACGCGCGTGAGGAAGAGTTCTTGCAGCTCGGTGACCCGCTCGATGTG
GCGGTCCGGATCGACGGTGTGGCGCGTGGCGGGGTAGTCGGCGAACGCGGCGGCGAGGGTGCGTACGGCC
CTGGGGACGTCGTCGCGGGTGGCGAGGCGCACCGTGGGCTTGTACTCGGTCATGAGCTTTTTGCAAAAGC
CTAGGCCTCCAAAAAAGCCTCCTCACTACTTCTGGAATAGCTCAGAGGCCGAGGCGGCCTCGGCCTCTGC
ATAAATAAAAAAAATTAGTCAGCCATGGGGCGGAGAATGGGCGGAACTGGGCGGAGTTAGGGGCGGGATG
GGCGGAGTTAGGGGCGGGACTATGGTTGCTGACTAATTGAGATGCATGCTTTGCATACTTCTGCCTGCTG
GGGAGCCTGGGGACTTTCCACACCTGGTTGCTGACTAATTGAGATGCATGCTTTGCATACTTCTGCCTGC
TGGGGAGCCTGGGGACTTTCCACACCGGATCCATAACTTCGTATAATGTATGCTATACGAAGTTATCCGG
TACCATGGCAGAAATCGGTACTGGCTTTCCATTCGACCCCCATTATGTGGAAGTCCTGGGCGAGCGCATG
CACTACGTCGATGTTGGTCCGCGCGATGGCACCCCTGTGCTGTTCCTGCACGGTAACCCGACCTCCTCCT
ACGTGTGGCGCAACATCATCCCGCATGTTGCACCGACCCATCGCTGCATTGCTCCAGACCTGATCGGTAT
GGGCAAATCCGACAAACCAGACCTGGGTTATTTCTTCGACGACCACGTCCGCTTCATGGATGCCTTCATC
GAAGCCCTGGGTCTGGAAGAGGTCGTCCTGGTCATTCACGACTGGGGCTCCGCTCTGGGTTTCCACTGGG
CCAAGCGCAATCCAGAGCGCGTCAAAGGTATTGCATTTATGGAGTTCATCCGCCCTATCCCGACCTGGGA
CGAATGGCCAGAATTTGCCCGCGAGACCTTCCAGGCCTTCCGCACCACCGACGTCGGCCGCAAGCTGATC
ATCGATCAGAACGTTTTTATCGAGGGTACGCTGCCGATGGGTGTCGTCCGCCCGCTGACTGAAGTCGAGA
TGGACCATTACCGCGAGCCGTTCCTGAATCCTGTTGACCGCGAGCCACTGTGGCGCTTCCCAAACGAGCT
GCCAATCGCCGGTGAGCCAGCGAACATCGTCGCGCTGGTCGAAGAATACATGGACTGGCTGCACCAGTCC
CCTGTCCCGAAGCTGCTGTTCTGGGGCACCCCAGGCGTTCTGATCCCACCGGCCGAAGCCGCTCGCCTGG
CCAAAAGCCTGCCTAACTGCAAGGCTGTGGACATCGGCCCGGGTCTGAATCTGCTGCAAGAAGACAACCC
GGACCTGATCGGCAGCGAGATCGCGCGCTGGCTGTCGACGCTCGAGATTTCCGGCGAGCCAACCACTGAG
GATCTGTACTTTCAGAGCGATAACGCGATCGCTTCCGGTACCAAGACTTTGGAGACTCAACCGTTAGCTC
CGGACTGCTGTCCTTCAGACCAGGACCCAGCTCCAGCCCATCCTTCTCCCCACGCTTCCCCGATGAATAA
AAATGCGGACTCTGAACTGATGCCACCGCCTCCCGAAAGGGGGGATCCGCCCCGGTTGTCCCCAGATCCT
GTGGCTGGCTCAGCTGTGTCCCAGGAGCTACGGGAGGGGGACCCAGTTTCTCTCTCCACTCCCCTGGAAA
CAGAGTTTGGTTCCCCTAGTGAGTTGAGTCCTCGAATCGAGGAGCAAGAACTTTCTGAAAATACAAGCCT
TCCTGCAGAAGAAGCAAACGGGAGCCTTTCTGAAGAAGAAGCGAACGGGCCAGAGTTGGGGTCTGGAAAA
GCCATGGAAGATACCTCTGGGGAACCCGCTGCAGAGGACGAGGGAGACACGTAAGTGGTGATGGCAGTGG
AGTGTGGAGTCTGGGGAGATGAAGTGTGAGGTCGATCTGTCCTCTGGTCCTGAGACCCACTTCTTCAGGC
CTCTGCCCCCTTTGCTTGGCGACCCAGGTTTATTGTCCCCCATCTTCCTTTCAGCGCTTGGAACTACAGC
TTCTCCCAGCTGCCTCGATTTCTCAGTGGTTCCTGGTCAGAGTTCAGCACCCAACCTGAGAACTTCTTGA
AAGGCTGTAAGTGGTAAGGATAACAACGGAACTTGTTTATTGCAGCTTATAATGGTTACAAATAAAGCAA
TAGCATCACAAATTTCACAAATAAAGCATTTTTTTCACTGCATTCTAGTTGTGGTTTGTCCAAACTCATC
AATGTATCTTATCATGTCTGGATCTGATCACTGCTTGAGCCTAGGAGATCCGAACCAGATAAGTGAAATC
TAGTTCCAAACTATTTTGTCATTTTTAATTTTCGTATTAGCTTACGACGCTACACCCAGTTCCCATCTAT
TTTGTCACTCTTCCCTAAATAATCCTTAAAAACTCCATTTCCACCCCTCCCAGTTCCCAACTATTTTGTC
CGCCCACAGCGGGGCATTTTTCTTCCTGTTATGTTTTTAATCAAACATCCTGCCAACTCCATGTGACAAA
CCGTCATCTTCGGCTACTTTTTCTCTGTCACAGAATGAAAATTTTTCTGTCATCTCTTCGTTATTAATGT
TTGTAATTGACTGAATATCAACGCTTATTTGCAGCCTGAATGGCGAATGG
Features (pLannotate 1.2.2; 25 found; start..end, strand, type, name):
      2..456     +  rep_origin     f1 ori (sequence partly withheld): f1 bacteriophage origin of replication; arrow indicates direction of (+) strand synthesis
    482..586     +  promoter       AmpR promoter: bla
    587..1447    +  CDS            AmpR: β-lactamase; bla; confers resistance to ampicillin, carbenicillin, and related antibiotics
   1618..2206    +  rep_origin     ori: high-copy-number ColE1/pMB1/pBR322/pUC origin of replication
   2392..2443    -  misc_feature   bom (fragment): basis of mobility region from pBR322
   2511..2735    -  mobile_element Tn7R: mini-Tn7 element (right end of the Tn7 transposon) Tn7
   2802..3335    -  CDS            GmR: gentamycin acetyltransferase; aacC1; confers resistance to gentamycin
   3524..3552    -  promoter       Pc promoter: intI1 (promoter lies within the coding sequence); class 1 integron promoter
   3530..3889    -  CDS            YPR2_ECOLX (fragment): Protein predicted: Swiss-Prot protein existence level 4. From Escherichia coli.
   4060..4108    -  polyA_signal   HSV TK poly(A) signal: herpes simplex virus thymidine kinase polyadenylation signal (Cole and Stacy, 1985)
   4244..4353    -  promoter       p10 promoter: baculovirus promoter for expression in insect cells
   4377..4468    +  promoter       polyhedrin promoter: polh from Autographa californica; promoter for the baculovirus polyhedrin gene
   4621..4704    +  CDS            large T antigen (fragment): large T antigen from SV40 (simian virus 40)
   5439..5504    +  CDS            3xFLAG: three tandem FLAG® epitope tags, followed by an enterokinase cleavage site
   5505..5538    -  protein_bind   loxP: Cre-mediated recombination occurs in the 8-bp core sequence (GCATACAT). Cre recombinase
   5545..5593    -  polyA_signal   poly(A) signal: synthetic polyadenylation signal
   5594..6193    -  CDS            PuroR: puromycin N-acetyltransferase; pac from Streptomyces alboniger; confers resistance to puromycin
   6200..6516    -  promoter       SV40 promoter: SV40 enhancer and early promoter
   6523..6556    -  protein_bind   loxP: Cre-mediated recombination occurs in the 8-bp core sequence (GCATACAT). Cre recombinase
   6565..7455    +  CDS            HaloTag®: modified bacterial dehalogenase that forms covalent bonds with chloroalkane derivatives
   7468..7488    +  CDS            TEV site: tobacco etch virus (TEV) protease recognition and cleavage site
   7513..8184    +  CDS            WRAP53 (fragment): TCAB1_HUMAN - Also known as TCAB1 From Homo sapiens (Human).
   8200..8334    +  polyA_signal   SV40 poly(A) signal: SV40 polyadenylation signal
   8363..8528    -  mobile_element Tn7L: mini-Tn7 element (left end of the Tn7 transposon) Tn7
   8691..8707    +  CDS            lacZα (fragment): LacZα fragment of β-galactosidase; lacZ fragment
