[The description below was written by a language model from this plasmid's Addgene catalogue record and pLannotate feature annotations shown in this document.]
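Description:
Halo-TCAB1 HRD is a homologous recombination donor plasmid for genome editing in human cells, designed to place a HaloTag at the N-terminus of the endogenous TCAB1 (WRAP53) protein. It was assembled by Gibson cloning in a pFastBac Dual backbone. That backbone accounts for the baculovirus-related elements in the feature table: polyhedrin and p10 promoters, Tn7L and Tn7R transposition ends, a gentamicin resistance gene, and HSV TK and SV40 polyadenylation signals. These parts appear to be carried over from the backbone and are not needed for the donor function. In E. coli the plasmid replicates at high copy from a ColE1/pUC-type origin and is selected with ampicillin. An f1 origin is also present.

The payload of about 3.5 kb has no promoter of its own for the tagged gene, because expression after integration is driven by the endogenous TCAB1 promoter. The annotation shows a 3xFLAG tag, followed by a reverse-oriented puromycin resistance cassette with an SV40 promoter, PuroR and a synthetic poly(A) signal, flanked by two loxP sites. After this come the HaloTag coding sequence, a TEV protease cleavage site and a fragment of WRAP53/TCAB1. This TCAB1 fragment presumably serves as the downstream homology arm. The unannotated region upstream of the 3xFLAG tag probably contains the upstream arm, although the table does not label it.

Puromycin allows selection of cells that have integrated the donor, and Cre recombinase can then excise the floxed cassette to leave a continuous 3xFLAG-HaloTag-TEV-TCAB1 reading frame. The nuclease or guide used to cut the locus is not described in the record. The tagged endogenous protein can be covalently labelled with chloroalkane ligands, which suits imaging studies of telomerase assembly and trafficking.
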