Addgene plasmid #207535: Halo-TCAB1 HRD
Purpose: Homologous recombination donor to insert HaloTag at the N-terminus of the endogenous TCAB1 locus.
Depositing lab: Jens Schmidt. Depositing organization: Michigan State University. Publication: TCAB1 prevents nucleolar accumulation of the telomerase RNA to facilitate telomerase assembly. Klump BM, Perez GI, Patrick EM, Adams-Boone K, Cohen SB, Han L, Yu K, Schmidt JC. Cell Rep. 2023 Jun 1;42(6):112577. doi: 10.1016/j.celrep.2023.112577. PubMed 37267110.
Backbone
  Vector backbone: pFastBac dual
  Backbone size w/o insert (bp): 5500
  Vector type: Mammalian Expression
  Selectable markers: Puromycin
Growth in bacteria
  Bacterial resistance: Ampicillin, 100 μg/mL
  Growth temperature: 37°C
  Growth strain: DH5alpha
  Copy number: High Copy
Gene/Insert
  Gene/Insert name: HaloTag with internal PuroR cassette flanked by human TCAB1 locus sequences
  Species: H. sapiens (human), Synthetic
  Insert size (bp): 3460
  Promoter: Endogenous
  Tag / fusion protein: HaloTag (N terminal on insert)
  Cloning method: Gibson Cloning
  Sequencing primers: 5′ GCTTTAAAAAACCTCCCACACCTC; 3′ AAA CCA CAA CTA GAA TGC AGT GA
Terms and licenses: Academic/Nonprofit Terms; Industry Terms: Not Available to Industry
How to cite: Halo-TCAB1 HRD was a gift from Jens Schmidt (Addgene plasmid # 207535 ; http://n2t.net/addgene:207535 ; RRID:Addgene_207535)
